Addgene plasmid #216877: pST39-Mega'
Purpose: Derived from the plasmid for Mega GVs, pST39-pNL29 (Addgene #91696), but the overlap between GvpS and GvpK has been resolved.
Depositing lab: George Lu. Depositing organization: Rice University. Publication: Elucidating the assembly of gas vesicles by systematic protein-protein interaction analysis. Iburg M, Anderson AP, Wong VT, Anton ED, He A, Lu GJ. EMBO J. 2024 Oct;43(19):4156-4172. doi: 10.1038/s44318-024-00178-2. Epub 2024 Sep 3. PubMed 39227754.
Backbone
  Vector backbone: pST39
  Vector type: Bacterial Expression
Growth in bacteria
  Bacterial resistance: Ampicillin, 100 μg/mL
  Growth temperature: 30°C
  Growth strain: DH5alpha
  Copy number: Low Copy
Gene/Insert
  Gene/Insert name: Derived from Mega, and GvpS and GvpK overlap has been resolved
  Species: Synthetic; Priestia megaterium
  Cloning method: Gibson Cloning
Terms and licenses: Academic/Nonprofit Terms; Industry Terms: Not Available to Industry
Depositor comments: Please visit https://www.biorxiv.org/content/10.1101/2023.07.23.550228v1 for bioRxiv preprint.
How to cite: pST39-Mega' was a gift from George Lu (Addgene plasmid # 216877 ; http://n2t.net/addgene:216877 ; RRID:Addgene_216877)
