[The description below was written by a language model from this plasmid's Addgene catalogue record and pLannotate feature annotations shown in this document.]
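Description:
pST39-Mega' is a bacterial expression plasmid built on the pST39 backbone that carries the gas vesicle ("Mega") gene cluster of Priestia megaterium (formerly Bacillus megaterium) for heterologous production of gas vesicles in E. coli. It is derived from the earlier Mega gas vesicle plasmid pST39-pNL29. The defining change, introduced by Gibson cloning, is that the natural overlap between the GvpS and GvpK coding regions has been resolved so that the two genes exist as separate units. The full-length sequence is about 8.9 kb.

The annotated features show a T7 promoter and a T7 terminator bracketing the cluster, all on the same strand, so the genes are presumably transcribed together by T7 RNA polymerase. Automated annotation recognises gvpB (the GvpA-type structural shell protein), gvpJ and gvpS, plus a short additional gvpS-matching fragment just downstream of the full gene, which may reflect sequence duplicated when the overlap was separated. The other genes of the cluster, including gvpK, are not called by the annotation tool, and large stretches of the insert are unannotated, so the table gives only a partial picture of the payload. Small hits to ydeC, an OsADH 5'-UTR, a T7 gene 10-derived tag and mbeC are short fragments, probably incidental matches or backbone remnants.

Propagation relies on a ColE1/pMB1-type origin accompanied by rop and the pBR322 bom region, consistent with the recorded low copy number, and selection is by ampicillin through the TEM beta-lactamase gene. Judging from the associated publication on systematic protein-protein interaction analysis of gas vesicle assembly, uncoupling GvpS and GvpK probably lets each gene be manipulated independently, though the record does not say so explicitly.
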