Features (pLannotate 1.2.2; 16 found; start..end, strand, type, name):
   1078..1341    -  CDS            gvpB: GVPB_BACME - Protein inferred from homology: Swiss-Prot protein existence level 3. Gas vesicles are small, hollow, gas filled protein structures that are found in several microbial planktonic microorganisms. They allow the positioning of the organism at the favorable depth for growth. GvpA type proteins form the essential core of the structure. From Bacillus megaterium.
   1589..1607    -  promoter       T7 promoter: promoter for bacteriophage T7 RNA polymerase
   1694..1804    -  CDS            mbeC (fragment): MBEC_ECOLX - Experimental evidence at protein level: Swiss-Prot protein existence level 1. Required for efficient mobilization of ColE1 plasmid and is thus essential to promote the specific transfer of the plasmid during conjugation. Probably functions by inducing DNA bending, helping the MbeA relaxase to melt the DNA around the nic site and cleave the phosphodiester bond. Binds specifically double-stranded DNA (dsDNA) containing the ColE1 oriT but does not recognize the inverted repeat (IR). From Escherichia coli.
   1844..2035    +  CDS            rop: Rop protein, which maintains plasmids at low copy number; rop
   2137..2276    +  misc_feature   bom: basis of mobility region from pBR322
   2462..3050    -  rep_origin     ori: high-copy-number ColE1/pMB1/pBR322/pUC origin of replication
   3081..3120    -  terminator     fd terminator: central terminator from bacteriophage fd (Otsuka and Kunisawa, 1982)
   3127..3984    -  CDS            bla: BLAT_ECOLX - Experimental evidence at protein level: Swiss-Prot protein existence level 1. TEM-type are the most prevalent beta-lactamases in enterobacteria; they hydrolyze the beta-lactam bond in susceptible beta-lactam antibiotics, thus conferring resistance to penicillins and cephalosporins. TEM-3 and TEM-4 are capable of hydrolyzing cefotaxime and ceftazidime. TEM-5 is capable of hydrolyzing ceftazidime. TEM-6 is capable of hydrolyzing ceftazidime and aztreonam. TEM-8/CAZ-2, TEM- 16/CAZ-7 and TEM-24/CAZ-6 are markedly active against ceftazidime. IRT- 4 shows resistance to beta-lactamase in
   3985..4076    -  promoter       AmpR promoter: bla
   4143..4190    -  terminator     T7 terminator: transcription terminator for bacteriophage T7 RNA polymerase
   4198..4247    -  CDS            SET1 (fragment): solubility-enhancement tag derived from T7 phage gene 10B
   4280..4399    +  CDS            ydeC (fragment): YDEC_BACSU - Protein predicted: Swiss-Prot protein existence level 4. From Bacillus subtilis (strain 168).
   5818..6117    -  CDS            gvpJ: GVPJ_BACME - Protein inferred from homology: Swiss-Prot protein existence level 3. Gas vesicles are small, hollow, gas filled protein structures that are found in several microbial planktonic microorganisms. They allow the positioning of the organism at the favorable depth for growth. This protein could be important for the shape determination of the gas vesicle. From Bacillus megaterium.
   6380..6439    -  CDS            gvpS (fragment): GVPS_BACME - Protein inferred from homology: Swiss-Prot protein existence level 3. Gas vesicles are small, hollow, gas filled protein structures that are found in several microbial planktonic microorganisms. They allow the positioning of the organism at the favorable depth for growth (By similarity). From Bacillus megaterium.
   6498..6782    -  CDS            gvpS: GVPS_BACME - Protein inferred from homology: Swiss-Prot protein existence level 3. Gas vesicles are small, hollow, gas filled protein structures that are found in several microbial planktonic microorganisms. They allow the positioning of the organism at the favorable depth for growth (By similarity). From Bacillus megaterium.
   7423..7439    -  5'UTR          OsADH 5'-UTR (fragment): translational enhancer from the 5'-UTR of the Oryza sativa alcohol dehydrogenase gene (Sugio et al., 2008)
>Addgene plasmid #216877 | pST39-Mega' | addgene full sequence | sequence record 445024 | Addgene NGS Result
TCTCCAGAGCGGTTTCGCACGTTTGCTACGAGCGTTACAATTGTGCGCGCTTCATCTTCTTCTACGTCCG
TTTTCTCCGTTAAAATCGCTGTCTCTCTGTCGATGTCTTTATAATCAATAAACATGGTAATTAACCTGTC
GAGAAGCGCATCTTGCGTATCATATACGCCGGCATACTCAGCTGGATTGCTTGTGAAGATGACGCGGAAA
TCGGGATGCACGCGCACAAAAGGATCGGTCATTTTTACTCCATACAGCGGCAGCACGCCTTCTTCTAATA
TCGATAGAAAGATATTATTCGTCGCAGGCTTAGAACGAGTAAATTCGTCGTAAATCAGCGTATAGCCATT
TTTTACAGCTTCAAGCAATCGGCCATCCTGCCAGTTTTCACTCACCTGTTCATCTTTTTTATAGACAGAA
CGAACGTACTGGTCGATTACTTTTTTGCTCGTGTATCCCGTAAAATCGCCAATTAAATCTTTGTTGTTGA
GCTCGTGATTCCCGTGCATCAGCATTACAGGACGCTTTCTCTTTTTAGCAAGCGCTCGCGCTAAAGAGGT
TTTGCCTCCGCCGGCAGGACCTGTAAAATGAATGGAATAGCCGGATTTTAAATAGCTCAGCGCTCTTGAA
AGAACCTCTTTTGTCTCGTCATCTTGTATAAAAGCTCCACTGCCTTTTTTCCTTTTGTCTGTTAAGACGG
TCATTTTTACGTTCCTCCTGCCATCTTATCGTTTATGCTTCAATGCCAATGGCGCTTCTATATCTGACGT
CGAGTCGTTTGAATGAAATGACTTCTTTTTCTTTATTTACAAAGCACTCGTACGTTCCGAGCATTTCATC
TTTGGCGTATTTTTTCATATATTCTCGTTCTTCAATGACTTCAACAATAACTCTCCAACCTTCATCTTCA
GTAGCTTCCACCGAGGTAATTTTATGAGGAGGAGCTACGTGTTCACCGAAAAAGTCGTTCACGGCTTGCA
TAATTTTTTTAATTTCCATTTTTAGTAGCCTCCAATAGTTAGATCTAAAAGCTGGAACCACCCTCAAAAA
AGGAAGGTTCCATACCACTTCATATTAAATACTAAAACGCGGCTGCCCTTCACTTGAATTTGAACGTTCA
GGAAGACCGTTTTCTTCTACGTCGTCACGAAGAAGCCCTACTGCTTCTGCATAGCGTAACCATGTATCAA
CACTGGCAATAACCACTCGCGCTTCAATCGTTAAAATTTCAATTCCTACAACAGAAACTCTTGCAAAAGC
ATCAATAACAATTCCTTTATCTAAAATACGGTCAATGACTTCTGCTAAACTTGAACTATTAGTACTTTTT
TGAATAGACATATCTCATTTCTCCTTTCGCTTATGATCCCATTGTTTTTAAATCTGTAGATGATTTAATA
TCATTAGAACTTTTAATCTTAGTAGAGCTTTTAATATCCGTTGCTTTTTTAATCTGATTTACGCCTTTTA
TTTTCCGCTTATTTTTTGACTTCTCTTTATCGTCTGAAGAAGAAACTTTTTCTTGAAAGTTTTCTCCAGC
TTCTTTCACATCGCTAAGCTATCTCTAGAGGGAAACCGTTGTGGTCTCCCTATAGTGAGTCGTATTAATT
TCGCGGGATCGATGCATGGTGCCAACACCTACATCTGTATTAACGAAGCGCTGGCATTGACCCTGAGTGA
TTTTTCTCTGGTCCCGCCGCATCCATACCGCCAGTTGTTTACCCTCACAACGTTCCAGTAACCGGGCATG
TTCATCATCAGTAACCCGTATCGTGAGCATCCTCTCTCGTTTCATCGGTATCATTACCCCATGAACAGAA
ATCCCCCTTACACGGAGGCATCAGTGACCAAACAGGAAAAAACCGCCCTTAACATGGCCCGCTTTATCAG
AAGCCAGACATTAACGCTTCTGGAGAAACTCAACGAGCTGGACGCGGATGAACAGGCAGACATCTGTGAA
TCGCTTCACGACCACGCTGATGAGCTTTACCGCAGCTGCCTCGCGCGTTTCGGTGATGACGGTGAAAACC
TCTGACACATGCAGCTCCCGGAGACGGTCACAGCTTGTCTGTAAGCGGATGCCGGGAGCAGACAAGCCCG
TCAGGGCGCGTCAGCGGGTGTTGGCGGGTGTCGGGGCGCAGCCATGACCCAGTCACGTAGCGATAGCGGA
GTGTATACTGGCTTAACTATGCGGCATCAGAGCAGATTGTACTGAGAGTGCACCATTGCGGTGTGAAATA
CCGCACAGATGCGTAAGGAGAAAATACCGCATCAGGCGCTCTTCCGCTTCCTCGCTCACTGACTCGCTGC
GCTCGGTCGTTCGGCTGCGGCGAGCGGTATCAGCTCACTCAAAGGCGGTAATACGGTTATCCACAGAATC
AGGGGATAACGCAGGAAAGAACATGTGAGCAAAAGGCCAGCAAAAGGCCAGGAACCGTAAAAAGGCCGCG
TTGCTGGCGTTTTTCCATAGGCTCCGCCCCCCTGACGAGCATCACAAAAATCGACGCTCAAGTCAGAGGT
GGCGAAACCCGACAGGACTATAAAGATACCAGGCGTTTCCCCCTGGAAGCTCCCTCGTGCGCTCTCCTGT
TCCGACCCTGCCGCTTACCGGATACCTGTCCGCCTTTCTCCCTTCGGGAAGCGTGGCGCTTTCTCATAGC
TCACGCTGTAGGTATCTCAGTTCGGTGTAGGTCGTTCGCTCCAAGCTGGGCTGTGTGCACGAACCCCCCG
TTCAGCCCGACCGCTGCGCCTTATCCGGTAACTATCGTCTTGAGTCCAACCCGGTAAGACACGACTTATC
GCCACTGGCAGCAGCCACTGGTAACAGGATTAGCAGAGCGAGGTATGTAGGCGGTGCTACAGAGTTCTTG
AAGTGGTGGCCTAACTACGGCTACACTAGAAGGACAGTATTTGGTATCTGCGCTCTGCTGAAGCCAGTTA
CCTTCGGAAAAAGAGTTGGTAGCTCTTGATCCGGCAAACAAACCACCGCTGGTAGCGGTGGTTTTTTTGT
TTGCAAGCAGCAGATTACGCGCAGAAAAAAAGGATCTCAAGAAGATCCTTTGATCTTTTCTACCGGTCCG
TCCAAAAAAAAAGGCTCCAAAAGGAGCCTTTAATTGTATCGGTTTACCAATGCTTAATCAGTGAAGCCCC
TATTTCAGCAATCTGTCTATTTCGTTCGTCCATAGTTGCCTGACTACCCGTCGTGTAGATAACTACGATA
CGGGAAGGCTTACCATCTGGTCCAAGTGCGGCAATGATACCCCGTGAACCACGCTCTCCTGCCCCAGATT
TATCAGCAATAAACCAGCCAGCAGGAAGTGCCGAACGCAGTAGTGGTCCTGCAACTTTATCCGCTTCAAG
CCAGTCTATTAATTGTTGCCGTGAAGCCAGAGTAAGTAGTTCGCCAGTTAATAGTTTGCGTAATGTTGTT
GCCATTGCCGCAGGCATTGTGGTGTCTCGCTCGTCGTTTGGTATGGCTTCATTCAGTTCTGGTTCCCAAC
GGTCAAGGCGAGTTACATGGTCTCCCATATTGTGCAAAAAAGCGGTTAATTCCTTCGGTCCACCGATGGT
TGTCAGAAGTAAGTTCGCCGCAGTGTTATCACTCATCGTTATGGCGGCACTACATAATTCTCTTACCGTC
ATTCCGTCCGTAAGGTGCTTTTCTGTCACTGGGGAGTATTCAACCAAGTCATTCTGCGAATAGTGTATTC
GTCGTCCGAGTTGCTCTTGCCCCGCATCTACACGGGATAATACTGCTCCACATAGCAGAACTTTGAAAGT
GCTCATCATTGGAAAACGCTCTTCAGGGCGAAAACTCTCAAGGATTTTACCGCTATTCAAGTCCAGTTCT
ATGTATCCCACTCGTGCCCCCAATTGGTCCTCTGCGTCTTTTACTTTCACGAGCGTTTCTGGGTGAGCAA
AAACAGGAAGGCAAAATGCCGCAAAAAAGGGAATAAGGGCGACACGGAAATGTTGAATACTCATACTCTT
CCTTTTTCAATATTATTGAAGCATTTATCAGGGTTATTGTCTCATGAGCGGATACATATTTGAATGTATT
TAGAAAAATAAACAAATAGGGGAATTAAAAAAAAGCCCGCTCATTAGGCGGGCTACTAGTCGGATATAGT
TCCTCCTTTCAGCAAAAAACCCCTCAAGACCCGTTTAGAGGCCCCAAGGGGTTATGCTAGTTATTGCTCA
GCGGTGGCAGCAGCCAACTCAGCTTCCTTTCGGGCTTTGTTAGCAGCCGGATCTCTCGAGACGCGTTCGC
GAATCCGGACTGCAGCAAGCAGAAGCAAATGTGACGGAAGTCGCCTATCAAGTAGGGTTTAATAGTACAA
GCTATTTTATTAATCAGTTTCGAAAAGAAATGAAGATGACTCCGCTCATGTATCGAAAAAAGAAGCTGCA
CATCTCATCACATCACTAAAAAACGGCGGGGCAATCACCCCGCCGTTTTTTATGAACTCTTTTTACTCGT
TGATTTTGCATCAGAAATCTTTCCTAAGAAAAACCCGTCTACTTCTGCTATTTTCCCTCTCCAAAAGATT
TTGCCTTTAGAAGGAGTAGATTTACTGTCTCCACAGTAAATCTTTGTATTTTTCAAATGAATAAAATGGG
CTTCTGCTTCTCCGTTTGATTCGCTCGCTTCGCTTGCTAAAGAGAATTGTTCGCTTAGCGCCTGAGCCAC
TTCACTGCCTTCTTCAAACGTTTCGCTTAAGTAATCAAAGTATTCTTTTGCTGAAATCATGGTACCGGAA
ATCACAGCGCCGTTTACATTTAATGAAATATCAAGTGAAAAGCCGTGTTTATTAGAAGCTTTCACAAAGT
ATTCAAGCGTATTGTCTTTAGTTGAAAAAGAAGGGCCTGTACTCATGTCTTTCTTTCCTCCTTTACGTCT
TAGGCTGTTGTATCGTCTTCACTAGAAAGAGATGTTGCTTCATCATCTTCTTCGTCCGTGTTTTTCTTTG
CTTTTGTATTTTTTGATTTTTTAGCTGTTGACTTTTTTGGTTTCGCTTCCTTTTTTTCTTCTTCGCTTTC
ATCTTCGTCTTCTTCTTCTGTTTTTACTTTTTTATTTTTTTTGTTTGAGCGAGAATCTTCCTCTTCTTCC
TCGCTGTCTTCGTCACTTTCACTTTCTTCTTCCTCAGCTTCTTTTTTATCCTTTTTACGTGGCTTAGATG
TTTCTTCTTCGTTTTCATCGTCCTGCTCGTTTTCATCGTTTTCATCGTTCTCATCGTTCTCTTCTTCGTC
GGAATCTGTATCTTCCGCTTCTTCGTCTTGATTTTTATTGAGGCTAAGCTCAACAAGCATGTTCATTTTT
TCTTCAAGCTGTGATAAGCGATCTTGAAGAGTTTGATTTTCTTCTTTTAACTCGTCGTACTCTTGAACGT
TATCGTCTTCTGTTTCGCTACTAGAAGAATTTACGTTTTCTTCATCATCTTTTGATTTATCTTTATCTTT
TTTAAACAAGCTTCCCGCAGATGTTTTCAGGCTGGCCACGCTGCTTTTTGATTTTTCTTTTACCTTTGTT
CCTAAATCAGATGCTTTGCTTTTTAATTCGTCTGTATCAATGCGGTCAAGGAGACTTTTTCGATTTTCAG
GAGTCGATACATATCCAATCGTTGCACCGATGATGCCTCCTGCTACCGCTCGTTTGATTGGCCCGCTGCT
TGTTGTTTTGCTTGCTTTTGAACCGTTCTTTTCTTTTGAACCGTTTTCCGCATTTTTATTTTCCTTGTTT
TCTGCCTGTGTGTTATCTAATTTTGTTTCAGTTGCCATTGTAAATCCCTCCATTTTTTAAGTAGCGTACA
GTTTTTAACGTTTCGTTTCTATTTTTTCTTCAAGCGTTTTTAACCGCTCATGCAGCATTTTATTTTCTTC
TTCGAGCGCTTTGTTATTGGCTCCTTTTGAACTGAGATACGGATCATTTTCCCACCAGTCCATGCCGATT
TCTTTTGCCTTATCAACCGAAGCCACAATCAAGCGGATCTTTATCGTTAATAGCTCGACATCTGCAATTC
CTACGGTGATGTCCCCCGCTATAACGACTCCTTTATCCAAAATCTTTTCGAGCACATCTACAATCGTACT
TGACTGCATATTATGTTCGACTGCCATACTGTTCCTCCTACTGACCGCTTAAAGCAGGCTGCCTAGCGGG
CCAAGATCAATATTTAAATCTTCTGCATCCAGACCGAACACCTCTTTCAACTCGTCCATTTTTTCTTCTA
AGTTCATTAGTGCAATTCCTAAGTTTTCAATTTGTTCGTCCGTCAACGTTCCACCCTCCACCCGCCTCAT
GGCATGACGTTCAACGATTTGCCTCAATAGCTCAATAACTGTCATCACAAGCTGCGCTAAGCCTTGTTCA
GCTTGATCAGGATCCAAGTGGATTCGTCCATTTGCTTGGCTGACCGGTTGCATCTATTAATTCCTCCTGG
ACTGTCACGCTTAACCGCTCGGAATTCGAGAAAGCATACGACTGCTCGCAAGGGTCACGAACCTAGAGGG
TTCGTCCACTTACTAGGCTGGCCCGTAGCGTCCATCAGCTCTTCTTTTTGTTTATCAAATTGTTCAGAAG
TGATTGGTTTGTGATTTCCTTCTTTTGCTTGCACAAGCGTTTCAACCGAAGAAATAAGCACCCGCAAATC
CAAATACACTAAATCGACGCCAGCTATGGAAATGATTAAGTCTCCTTTAATGGCGACTCCTTTATCTAAA
ATGACATCTAAAATATCAATAAGAGCAATATCTTTATTCTCCATGGATTGTTTAAGAGACATAATGTTAA
TTCCTCACTTTACGCAAAGCTCGAGAAATGATAGGGCGGCCATGGTCCCGTCACTTCAAACTTCCAGCCT
TTATTTTCAAGCCTTTGCTGAAGCTCTTCTATTTCGTTTACGAACTTAGTAATCTGCAGAGACGGGAGAA
GAAACACGCTGTTCCACGCCATCTGTTCAGCTGCGCCAGTTACGTCTTTGCTCCAATTCTTTTTAACAGA
GTCATAAAGCGATAATTCTTTTAGCTTGTCATGTATCTCTTCACACACTTTGTTTTTGTGAAGCTCTAAT
TCTTTTTCAATCAGCTGATCTATTTTTTTCTTTTCAAAAAACTGTCTTCCTGGTGATAAGTGACTAATTT
CTTGTTTTTTCGCTTTCACGCTTTCATTCGTTTCGCTGATTCCTTTTTTAAGCTCTGTATCATCACAGTA
AATTTTCACATTCCACTCTTCATTTCCTTGAAGCAGCGTCAGTGAATTCTCTATCTTTTCTTTGTTAATC
TCAATAGCTGCCTGCAGACTTTCTTCACCTTTATAAATGGTGCAAAATTTTAATGGAATGATCGTAAATT
CTTCGTACAAAGCGGCTACCGTTTCGTGATGATGAAATGCTTTTTCCTGCAGCCAGCTCATATCCTGCTC
CATTTTTTCTTGAATCACTTTTTCTGAATAGGTGTCAGCATCCAGCTTAGAAACTACAGCCGTCACCTGA
TCAAACGCAATTGGGTACAGTGAATGTTCTCCGTCAAACCCCTTATAAGATGGAAACGGCTCTATGGCTG
CTGCTTCTTTTGTTGGAATTAAACCGTATAAATACAGTAATTCTCCCATCTAGGATTCCTCATTTCTTTT
TTGTGTTAGCTCTTCCCATTGTTCAATTTCTCTGCGTTTCGCAATTTCGTACCTCATTAACAATTCATCT
TCTTTTTCTTGAAACGCTTCTTCTGGAATTTCACCAAGCTCAAACATCATTTGAAGCTGAATGAGCTTTT
GCTGAATCGTCGGAAGGTCATATAGCTGTTTATCAGCTTCTTCCTGTACTTTTTCGCCGATTTTCACTAC
AAGGTTAATGGGTGCGGTTACTAATTTGTGAAGCACGTTATTTCTCTTCTACTTTTAGGCGAATGTTCAC
AAAATTATAAGCAGGCCAAGGACCGCTGTAATGAAAATCGGCTTTGTCTTTCCAGTTTTCATGCGCTTCA
TTTACTTTTTCATCAAACTTCGCTTCATCTTCTCGGTTAATTAAGAAAGACGCGTTTAAAAGCATCGTTT
CGCCCGTTGGCTCATTTGCTTTTGCTGCTTCCGCTGCTTCTTCAAGCGGAGAAAACACATCTGTCTTGAC
TTCTTTTTGCAGGGAAGTAAACATCTTTTGAGCCATTCCTCCAAGTTGAATACGCTCATAATAACCGGCT
GCTTCTGATTTTCCTTTTACGGATGCTGATACTTTCTCAAGTTCAGGATTTTCGTTTACTTTTTTCTCAA
GCCATTCTTTTTTCCCAATTACTTTTAAACCGACTTCAATTTTTCCTTTGATCGCTGGAAACAGCTTTTC
AAACTGCGGATAAAGGTTTTCCAAAAGAACTTTTACGTCTTCTTTTGATTTGAATACATTCCCAAAGCTG
ATTGGAATAACCGTATCGTTCTTGTCCATAATCGCTGCTACTGCGTTTTGATGCATTAATAAATTTTGGC
GATTAGGATGATAAATTTTCATCGGTACTTCAGCTGCTACCATAGCCGCGTCTTTGTAGCGAATCAAAAA
TGTTTCAGCTTTTGTTCCTTCTACTTCCACGGCGCCAAATTCTTCGTCTTTATCCGTTTGAATGGCGCTA
AAAATATAAATACCTGTTTCGTTTGTTTCACTCATGTTTTCAAGCTCCTTTACTTTTCTTCAGTGTCTAT
ATTCTTACATTCTTCTAAAATGATTTTTTCGGCTTTGCTTTTTGCATTTTCTTCATCCAAACATTTGGTA
AGCGGATGATGCAAAATATCGATACATAACGTTTGAAAATCTTCGTCACTTCCATCGATAGGAATGTCTT
GCTGCGTGGCAAGGGTAGCGATCATAAGCGAAGCCCGCAGGCTAAGTCCGCTGCTGTTTTCG
